LOCUS       Exported 7651 bp ds-DNA circular SYN 13-MAY-2021
DEFINITION  Mammalian expression plasmid for SARS-CoV-2 nsp4.
ACCESSION   .
VERSION     .
KEYWORDS    pGBW-m4133795
SOURCE      synthetic DNA construct
  ORGANISM  synthetic DNA construct
REFERENCE   1 (bases 1 to 7651)
  TITLE     SARS-CoV-2 protein Mammalian expression constructs, tagged, for
            protein expression and/or purification
REFERENCE   2 (bases 1 to 7651)
  AUTHORS   .
  TITLE     Direct Submission
  JOURNAL   Exported May 13, 2021 from SnapGene Server 1.1.58
            http://www.snapgene.com
FEATURES             Location/Qualifiers
     source          1..7651
                     /organism="synthetic DNA construct"
                     /mol_type="other DNA"
     CDS             1502..1522
                     /codon_start=1
                     /product="tobacco etch virus (TEV) protease recognition and
                     cleavage site"
                     /label=TEV site
                     /translation="ENLYFQS"
     CDS             1523..1567
                     /codon_start=1
                     /product="affinity and epitope tag derived from pancreatic
                     ribonuclease A"
                     /label=S-Tag
                     /translation="KETAAAKFERQHMDS"
     polyA_signal    1620..1741
                     /label=SV40 poly(A) signal
                     /note="SV40 polyadenylation signal"
     primer_bind     complement(1631..1650)
                     /label=EBV-rev
                     /note="SV40 polyA terminator, reverse primer"
     primer_bind     1685..1704
                     /label=SV40pA-R
                     /note="SV40 polyA, reverse primer"
     terminator      1856..1902
                     /label=T7 terminator
                     /note="transcription terminator for bacteriophage T7 RNA
                     polymerase"
     terminator      1932..2068
                     /label=rrnG terminator
                     /note="transcription terminator from the E. coli ribosomal
                     RNA rrnG operon (Albrechtsen et al., 1991)"
     misc_feature    2113..2184
                     /label=3' beta-globin insulator
                     /note="insulator downstream of the human beta-globin locus
                     (Farrell et al., 2002)"
     rep_origin      complement(2410..2998)
                     /direction=LEFT
                     /label=ori
                     /note="high-copy-number ColE1/pMB1/pBR322/pUC origin of
                     replication"
     primer_bind     complement(2490..2509)
                     /label=pBR322ori-F
                     /note="pBR322 origin, forward primer"
     promoter        3498..4707
                     /label=UbC promoter
                     /note="human ubiquitin C promoter"
     primer_bind     4544..4563
                     /label=hUBCpro-F
                     /note="Human Ubiquitin C (UbC) promoter, forward primer"
     CDS             4711..5310
                     /codon_start=1
                     /gene="pac from Streptomyces alboniger"
                     /product="puromycin N-acetyltransferase"
                     /label=PuroR
                     /note="confers resistance to puromycin"
                     /translation="MTEYKPTVRLATRDDVPRAVRTLAAAFADYPATRHTVDPDRHIER
                     VTELQELFLTRVGLDIGKVWVADDGAAVAVWTTPESVEAGAVFAEIGPRMAELSGSRLA
                     AQQQMEGLLAPHRPKEPAWFLATVGVSPDHQGKGLGSAVVLPGVEAAERAGVPAFLETS
                     APRNLPFYERLGFTVTADVEVPEGPRTWCMTRKPGA"
     primer_bind     complement(4711..4730)
                     /label=Puro-R
                     /note="Puromycin resistance gene, reverse primer. Also
                     called puro-variant-R"
     primer_bind     5207..5227
                     /label=Puro-F
                     /note="Puromycin resistance gene, forward primer"
     polyA_signal    5337..5385
                     /note="synthetic polyadenylation signal"
     CDS             5651..6511
                     /codon_start=1
                     /gene="bla"
                     /product="beta-lactamase"
                     /label=AmpR
                     /note="confers resistance to ampicillin, carbenicillin, and
                     related antibiotics"
                     /translation="MSIQHFRVALIPFFAAFCLPVFAHPETLVKVKDAEDQLGARVGYI
                     ELDLNSGKILESFRPEERFPMMSTFKVLLCGAVLSRIDAGQEQLGRRIHYSQNDLVEYS
                     PVTEKHLTDGMTVRELCSAAITMSDNTAANLLLTTIGGPKELTAFLHNMGDHVTRLDRW
                     EPELNEAIPNDERDTTMPVAMATTLRKLLTGELLTLASRQQLIDWMEADKVAGPLLRSA
                     LPAGWFIADKSGAGERGSRGIIAALGPDGKPSRIVVIYTTGSQATMDERNRQIAEIGAS
                     LIKHW"
     primer_bind     complement(5869..5888)
                     /label=Amp-R
                     /note="Ampicillin resistance gene, reverse primer"
     terminator      6524..6660
                     /label=rrnG terminator
                     /note="transcription terminator from the E. coli ribosomal
                     RNA rrnG operon (Albrechtsen et al., 1991)"
     misc_feature    6805..6876
                     /label=5' beta-globin insulator
                     /note="insulator upstream of the human beta-globin locus
                     (Farrell et al., 2002)"
     terminator      6881..6927
                     /label=T7 terminator
                     /note="transcription terminator for bacteriophage T7 RNA
                     polymerase"
     polyA_signal    6945..6993
                     /note="synthetic polyadenylation signal"
     enhancer        7074..7377
                     /label=CMV enhancer
                     /note="human cytomegalovirus immediate early enhancer"
     promoter        7379..7581
                     /label=CMV promoter
                     /note="human cytomegalovirus (CMV) immediate early
                     promoter"
     primer_bind     7532..7552
                     /label=CMV-F
                     /note="Human CMV immediate early promoter, forward primer"
ORIGIN
        1 caccatgatt gttaataatt ggttgaagca gttaattaaa gttacacttg tgttcctttt
       61 tgttgctgct attttctatt taataacacc tgttcatgtc atgtctaaac atactgactt
      121 ttcaagtgaa atcataggat acaaggctat tgatggtggt gtcactcgtg acatagcatc
      181 tacagatact tgttttgcta acaaacatgc tgattttgac acatggttta gccagcgtgg
      241 tggtagttat actaatgaca aagcttgccc attgattgct gcagtcataa caagagaagt
      301 gggttttgtc gtgcctggtt tgcctggcac gatattacgc acaactaatg gtgacttttt
      361 gcatttctta cctagagttt ttagtgcagt tggtaacatc tgttacacac catcaaaact
      421 tatagagtac actgactttg caacatcagc ttgtgttttg gctgctgaat gtacaatttt
      481 taaagatgct tctggtaagc cagtaccata ttgttatgat accaatgtac tagaaggttc
      541 tgttgcttat gaaagtttac gccctgacac acgttatgtg ctcatggatg gctctattat
      601 tcaatttcct aacacctacc ttgaaggttc tgttagagtg gtaacaactt ttgattctga
      661 gtactgtagg cacggcactt gtgaaagatc agaagctggt gtttgtgtat ctactagtgg
      721 tagatgggta cttaacaatg attattacag atctttacca ggagttttct gtggtgtaga
      781 tgctgtaaat ttacttacta atatgtttac accactaatt caacctattg gtgctttgga
      841 catatcagca tctatagtag ctggtggtat tgtagctatc gtagtaacat gccttgccta
      901 ctattttatg aggtttagaa gagcttttgg tgaatacagt catgtagttg cctttaatac
      961 tttactattc cttatgtcat tcactgtact ctgtttaaca ccagtttact cattcttacc
     1021 tggtgtttat tctgttattt acttgtactt gacattttat cttactaatg atgtttcttt
     1081 tttagcacat attcagtgga tggttatgtt cacaccttta gtacctttct ggataacaat
     1141 tgcttatatc atttgtattt ccacaaagca tttctattgg ttctttagta attacctaaa
     1201 gagacgtgta gtctttaatg gtgtttcctt tagtactttt gaagaagctg cgctgtgcac
     1261 ctttttgtta aataaagaaa tgtatctaaa gttgcgtagt gatgtgctat tacctcttac
     1321 gcaatataat agatacttag ctctttataa taagtacaag tattttagtg gagcaatgga
     1381 tacaactagc tacagagaag ctgcttgttg tcatctcgca aaggctctca atgacttcag
     1441 taactcaggt tctgatgttc tttaccaacc accacaaacc tctatcacct cagctgtttt
     1501 ggaaaacctt tactttcagt cgaaagaaac cgcggcagct aagttcgaga ggcagcacat
     1561 ggacagttaa gctagcttga ctgactgaga tacagcgtac cttcagctca cagacatgat
     1621 aagatacatt gatgagtttg gacaaaccac aactagaatg cagtgaaaaa aatgctttat
     1681 ttgtgaaatt tgtgatgcta ttgctttatt tgtaaccatt ataagctgca ataaacaagt
     1741 taacaacaac aattgcattc attttatgtt tcaggttcag ggggaggtgt gggaggtttt
     1801 ttaaagcaag taaaacctct acaaatgtgg tattggccca tctctatcgg tatcgtagca
     1861 taaccccttg gggcctctaa acgggtcttg aggggttttt tgtgcccctc gggccggatt
     1921 gctatctacc ggcattggcg cagaaaaaaa tgcctgatgc gacgctgcgc gtcttatact
     1981 cccacatatg ccagattcag caacggatac ggcttcccca acttgcccac ttccatacgt
     2041 gtcctcctta ccagaaattt atccttaagg tcgtcagcta tcctgcaggc gatctctcga
     2101 tttcgatcaa gacattcctt taatggtctt ttctggacac cactaggggt cagaagtagt
     2161 tcatcaaact ttcttccctc cctaatctca ttggttacct tgggctatcg aaacttaatt
     2221 aaccagtcaa gtcagctact tggcgagatc gacttgtctg ggtttcgact acgctcagaa
     2281 ttgcgtcagt caagttcgat ctggtccttg ctattgcacc cgttctccga ttacgagttt
     2341 catttaaatc atgtgagcaa aaggccagca aaaggccagg aaccgtaaaa aggccgcgtt
     2401 gctggcgttt ttccataggc tccgcccccc tgacgagcat cacaaaaatc gacgctcaag
     2461 tcagaggtgg cgaaacccga caggactata aagataccag gcgtttcccc ctggaagctc
     2521 cctcgtgcgc tctcctgttc cgaccctgcc gcttaccgga tacctgtccg cctttctccc
     2581 ttcgggaagc gtggcgcttt ctcatagctc acgctgtagg tatctcagtt cggtgtaggt
     2641 cgttcgctcc aagctgggct gtgtgcacga accccccgtt cagcccgacc gctgcgcctt
     2701 atccggtaac tatcgtcttg agtccaaccc ggtaagacac gacttatcgc cactggcagc
     2761 agccactggt aacaggatta gcagagcgag gtatgtaggc ggtgctacag agttcttgaa
     2821 gtggtggcct aactacggct acactagaag aacagtattt ggtatctgcg ctctgctgaa
     2881 gccagttacc ttcggaaaaa gagttggtag ctcttgatcc ggcaaacaaa ccaccgctgg
     2941 tagcggtggt ttttttgttt gcaagcagca gattacgcgc agaaaaaaag gatctcaaga
     3001 agatcctttg atcttttcta cggggtctga cgctcagtgg aacgaaaact cacgttaagg
     3061 gattttggtc atgagattat caaaaaggat cttcacctag atccttttaa attaaaaatg
     3121 aagttttaaa tcaatctaaa gtatatatga gtaaacttgg tctgacagtt accaatgctt
     3181 aatcagtgag gcacctatct cagcgatctg tctatttcgt tcatccatag ttgcatttaa
     3241 atttccgaac tctccaaggc cctcgtcgga aaatcttcaa acctttcgtc cgatccatct
     3301 tgcaggctac ctctcgaacg aactatcgca agtctcttgg ccggccttgc gccttggcta
     3361 ttgcttggca gcgcctatcg ccaggtatta ctccaatccc gaatatccga gatcgggatc
     3421 acccgagaga agttcaacct acatcctcaa tcccgatcta tccgagatcc gaggaatatc
     3481 gaaatcgggg cgcgcctggc ctccgcgccg ggttttggcg cctcccgcgg gcgcccccct
     3541 cgtcacggcg agcgctgcca cgtcagacga agggcgcagg agcgtcctga tccttccgcc
     3601 cggacgctca ggacagcggc ccgctgctca taagactcgg ccttagaacc ccagtatcag
     3661 cagaaggaca ttttaggacg ggacttgggt gactctaggg cactggtttt ctttccagag
     3721 agcggaacag gcgaggaaaa gtagtccctt ctcggcgatt ctgcggaggg atctccgtgg
     3781 ggcggtgaac gccgatgatt atataaggac gcgccgggtg tggcacagct agttccgtcg
     3841 cagccgggat ttgggtcgcg gttcttgttt gtggatcgct gtgatcgtca cttggtgagt
     3901 agcgggctgc tgggctggcc ggggctttcg tggccgccgg gccgctcggt gggacggaag
     3961 cgtgtggaga gaccgccaag ggctgtagtc tgggtccgcg agcaaggttg ccctgaactg
     4021 ggggttgggg ggagcgcagc aaaatggcgg ctgttcccga gtcttgaatg gaagacgctt
     4081 gtgaggcggg ctgtgaggtc gttgaaacaa ggtggggggc atggtgggcg gcaagaaccc
     4141 aaggtcttga gcccttcgct aatgcgggaa agctcttatt cgggtgagat gggctgggca
     4201 ccatctgggg accctgacgt gaagtttgtc actgactgga gaactcggtt tgtcgtctgt
     4261 tgcgggggcg gcagttatgg cggtgccgtt gggcagtgca cccgtacctt tgggagcgcg
     4321 cgccctcgtc gtgtcgtgac gtcacccgtt ctgttggctt ataatgcagg gtggggccac
     4381 ctgccggtag gtgtgcggta ggcttttctc cgtcgcagga cgcagggttc gggcctaggg
     4441 taggctctcc tgaatcgaca ggcgccggac ctctggtgag gggagggata agtgaggcgt
     4501 cagtttcttt ggtcggtttt atgtacctat cttcttaagt agctgaagct ccggttttga
     4561 actatgcgct cggggttggc gagtgtgttt tgtgaagttt tttaggcacc ttttgaaatg
     4621 taatcatttg ggtcaatatg taattttcag tgttagactt gtaaattgtc cgctaaattc
     4681 tggccgtttt tggctttttt gttagacaac atgaccgagt acaagcccac ggtgcgcctc
     4741 gccacccgcg acgacgtccc cagggccgta cgcaccctcg ccgccgcgtt cgccgactac
     4801 cccgccacgc gccacaccgt cgatccggac cgccacatcg agcgggtcac cgagctgcaa
     4861 gaactcttcc tcacgcgcgt cgggctcgac atcggcaagg tgtgggtcgc ggacgacggc
     4921 gccgcggtgg cggtctggac cacgccggag agcgtcgaag cgggggcggt gttcgccgag
     4981 atcggcccgc gcatggccga gttgagcggt tcccggctgg ccgcgcagca acagatggag
     5041 ggcctcctgg cgccgcaccg gcccaaggag cccgcgtggt tcctggccac cgtcggcgtc
     5101 tcgcccgacc accagggcaa gggtctgggc agcgccgtcg tgctccccgg agtggaggcc
     5161 gccgagcgcg ccggggtgcc cgccttcctg gagacctccg cgccccgcaa cctccccttc
     5221 tacgagcggc tcggcttcac cgtcaccgcc gacgtcgagg tgcccgaagg accgcgcacc
     5281 tggtgcatga cccgcaagcc cggtgcctag gctagtatgt aagcctagtc ttagataata
     5341 aaatcgctat ccatcgaaga tggatgtgtg ttggtttttt gtgtgtgtaa cgctaggcgc
     5401 gcctggtgta ccgagaacga tcctctcagt gcgagtctcg acgatccata tcgttgcttg
     5461 gcagtcagcc agtcggaatc cagcttggga cccaggaagt ccaatcgtca gatattgtac
     5521 tcaagcctgg tcacggcagc gtaccgatct gtttaaacct agatattgat agtctgatcg
     5581 gtcaacgtat aatcgagtcc tagcttttgc aaacatctat caagagacag gatcagcagg
     5641 aggctttcgc atgagtattc aacatttccg tgtcgccctt attccctttt ttgcggcatt
     5701 ttgccttcct gtttttgctc acccagaaac gctggtgaaa gtaaaagatg ctgaagatca
     5761 gttgggtgcg cgagtgggtt acatcgaact ggatctcaac agcggtaaga tccttgagag
     5821 ttttcgcccc gaagaacgct ttccaatgat gagcactttt aaagttctgc tatgtggcgc
     5881 ggtattatcc cgtattgacg ccgggcaaga gcaactcggt cgccgcatac actattctca
     5941 gaatgacttg gttgagtatt caccagtcac agaaaagcat cttacggatg gcatgacagt
     6001 aagagaatta tgcagtgctg ccataaccat gagtgataac actgcggcca acttacttct
     6061 gacaacgatt ggaggaccga aggagctaac cgcttttttg cacaacatgg gggatcatgt
     6121 aactcgcctt gatcgttggg aaccggagct gaatgaagcc ataccaaacg acgagcgtga
     6181 caccacgatg cctgtagcaa tggcaacaac cttgcgtaaa ctattaactg gcgaactact
     6241 tactctagct tcccggcaac agttgataga ctggatggag gcggataaag ttgcaggacc
     6301 acttctgcgc tcggcccttc cggctggctg gtttattgct gataaatctg gagccggtga
     6361 gcgtgggtct cgcggtatca ttgcagcact ggggccagat ggtaagccct cccgtatcgt
     6421 agttatctac acgacgggga gtcaggcaac tatggatgaa cgaaatagac agatcgctga
     6481 gataggtgcc tcactgatta agcattggta accgattcta ggtgcattgg cgcagaaaaa
     6541 aatgcctgat gcgacgctgc gcgtcttata ctcccacata tgccagattc agcaacggat
     6601 acggcttccc caacttgccc acttccatac gtgtcctcct taccagaaat ttatccttaa
     6661 gatcgtttaa actcgactct ggctctatcg aatctccgtc gtttcgagct tacgcgaaca
     6721 gccgtggcgc tcatttgctc gtcgggcatc gaatctcgtc agctatcgtc agcttacctt
     6781 tttggcagcg atcgcggctc ccgacatctt ggaccattag ctccacaggt atcttcttcc
     6841 ctctagtggt cataacagca gcttcagcta cctctcaatt caaaaaaccc ctcaagaccc
     6901 gtttagaggc cccaaggggt tatgctatca atcgttgcgt tacacacaca aaaaaccaac
     6961 acacatccat cttcgatgga tagcgatttt attatctaac tgctgatcga gtgtagccag
     7021 atctagtaat caattacggg gtcattagtt catagcccat atatggagtt ccgcgttaca
     7081 taacttacgg taaatggccc gcctggctga ccgcccaacg acccccgccc attgacgtca
     7141 ataatgacgt atgttcccat agtaacgcca atagggactt tccattgacg tcaatgggtg
     7201 gagtatttac ggtaaactgc ccacttggca gtacatcaag tgtatcatat gccaagtacg
     7261 ccccctattg acgtcaatga cggtaaatgg cccgcctggc attatgccca gtacatgacc
     7321 ttatgggact ttcctacttg gcagtacatc tacgtattag tcatcgctat taccatgctg
     7381 atgcggtttt ggcagtacat caatgggcgt ggatagcggt ttgactcacg gggatttcca
     7441 agtctccacc ccattgacgt caatgggagt ttgttttggc accaaaatca acgggacttt
     7501 ccaaaatgtc gtaacaactc cgccccattg acgcaaatgg gcggtaggcg tgtacggtgg
     7561 gaggtctata taagcagagc tggtttagtg aaccgtcaga tcagatcttt gtcgatccta
     7621 ccatccactc gacacacccg ccagcggccg c
//
