[The description below was written by a language model from this plasmid's Addgene catalogue record and the feature table of its GenBank file.]
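Description:
pGBW-m4133795 is a mammalian expression plasmid built on the pTwist_CMV_Puro_6 backbone for producing wild-type SARS-CoV-2 nsp4, a non-structural protein encoded within the viral ORF1ab polyprotein. The circular construct is 7651 bp and is propagated in E. coli through a high-copy ColE1/pUC-type origin with ampicillin selection from the beta-lactamase gene.

The nsp4 coding sequence (about 1.5 kb) is not annotated as a feature in the sequence record. From the map, it lies in the unannotated region between the CMV promoter, which sits at the end of the numbering, and the tag sequences. Transcription is driven by the human cytomegalovirus immediate-early enhancer and promoter and ends at an SV40 polyadenylation signal. The insert is fused at its C-terminus to a backbone-encoded TEV protease recognition site followed by an S-tag, an affinity and epitope tag derived from pancreatic ribonuclease A. This allows detection or capture of the protein, and the tag can then be removed by TEV cleavage.

A separate cassette expresses puromycin N-acetyltransferase from the human ubiquitin C promoter with a synthetic poly(A) signal, allowing puromycin selection of transfected mammalian cells. The expression region is flanked by 5' and 3' beta-globin insulator elements, T7 and rrnG transcription terminators, and an upstream synthetic poly(A) signal. These presumably limit transcriptional read-through and interference between the plasmid's units. The plasmid belongs to a set of tagged SARS-CoV-2 protein constructs intended for mammalian protein expression and/or purification.
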