Addgene plasmid #152875: pGBW-m4133795
Purpose: Mammalian expression plasmid for SARS-CoV-2 nsp4
Depositing lab: Ginkgo Bioworks & Benjie Chen. Depositing organization: Ginkgo Bioworks.
Backbone
  Vector backbone: pTwist_CMV_Puro_6
  Backbone size w/o insert (bp): 6080
  Vector type: Mammalian Expression
  Selectable markers: Puromycin
Growth in bacteria
  Bacterial resistance: Ampicillin, 100 μg/mL
  Growth temperature: 37°C
  Growth strain: DH5alpha
  Copy number: High Copy
Gene/Insert
  Gene/Insert name: SARS-CoV-2 nsp4
  Species: Severe acute respiratory syndrome coronavirus 2
  Insert size (bp): 1493
  Mutation: wt
  Entrez Gene: ORF1ab (a.k.a. GU280_gp01)
  Promoter: CMV
  Tag / fusion protein: Cleavable TEV;S-tag (C terminal on backbone)
  Cloning method: Unknown
Resource information
  A portion of this plasmid was derived from a plasmid made by: GinkgoBioworks
Depositor comments: NCBI reference sequence: YP_009725300.1
How to cite: pGBW-m4133795 was a gift from Ginkgo Bioworks & Benjie Chen (Addgene plasmid # 152875 ; http://n2t.net/addgene:152875 ; RRID:Addgene_152875)
